Addgene plasmid #81309: pDONR223_C1orf150_p.G2E
Purpose: Gateway Donor vector containing C1ORF150 , part of the Target Accelerator Plasmid Collection.
Depositing lab: Jesse Boehm & William Hahn & David Root. Depositing organization: Broad Institute. Publication: Systematic Functional Interrogation of Rare Cancer Variants Identifies Oncogenic Alleles. Kim E, Ilic N, Shrestha Y, Zou L, Kamburov A, Zhu C, Yang X, Lubonja R, Tran N, Nguyen C, Lawrence MS, Piccioni F, Bagul M, Doench JG, Chouinard CR, Wu X, Hogstrom L, Natoli T, Tamayo P, Horn H, Corsello SM, Lage K, Root DE, Subramanian A, Golub TR, Getz G, Boehm JS, Hahn WC. Cancer Discov. 2016 Jul;6(7):714-26. doi: 10.1158/2159-8290.CD-16-0160. Epub 2016 May 4. PubMed 27147599.
Backbone
  Vector backbone: pDONR223
  Backbone manufacturer: Invitrogen
  Backbone size w/o insert (bp): 2790
  Vector type: Gateway Entry vector
Growth in bacteria
  Bacterial resistance: Spectinomycin, 50 μg/mL
  Growth temperature: 37°C
  Growth strain: DH5alpha
  Copy number: High Copy
Gene/Insert
  Gene/Insert name: C1ORF150
  Species: H. sapiens (human)
  Mutation: G2E
  GenBank ID: NM_145278.4
  Entrez Gene: GCSAML (a.k.a. C1orf150)
  Promoter: None
  Cloning method: Gateway Cloning
  Sequencing primers: 5′ M13pUC-fwd; 3′ M13-Rev
Terms and licenses: Academic/Nonprofit Terms; Industry Terms: Not Available to Industry
Depositor comments: Closed state: stop codon immediately follows insert
How to cite: pDONR223_C1orf150_p.G2E was a gift from Jesse Boehm & William Hahn & David Root (Addgene plasmid # 81309 ; http://n2t.net/addgene:81309 ; RRID:Addgene_81309)
