[The description below was written by a language model from this plasmid's Addgene catalogue record and pLannotate feature annotations shown in this document.]
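Description:
pDONR223_C1orf150_p.G2E is a Gateway entry clone built on the Invitrogen pDONR223 backbone, carrying a variant open reading frame of the human gene C1ORF150 (now GCSAML). It belongs to the Target Accelerator Plasmid Collection, a set of clones made for systematic functional testing of rare cancer-associated alleles. The plasmid is maintained in E. coli at high copy through a ColE1/pUC-type origin. Selection is with spectinomycin, conferred by the aadA aminoglycoside adenylyltransferase gene (SmR). Upstream of that gene lie fragments of a class 1 integron Pc promoter and a gentamicin acetyltransferase gene. Short lacZα and lacI fragments are also annotated, and rrnB T1 and T2 terminators help insulate the cloning region from read-through transcription.

The roughly 400 bp GCSAML coding sequence carries a glycine-to-glutamate substitution at residue 2 (G2E). It sits between two attL recombination sites in opposite orientation. The automated annotation labels both sites as attL3, although a pDONR223 entry clone would normally be expected to carry attL1 and attL2. The record lists no promoter for the insert, so the clone is not an expression construct. The only promoter annotated near the insert is a T7 promoter just outside the downstream attL site, on the opposite strand and pointing back toward the insert. The ORF is in the "closed" configuration, meaning a stop codon immediately follows it, so the protein would be produced without a C-terminal fusion after transfer. Its intended use is as a donor for LR Clonase recombination, moving the mutant ORF into Gateway destination vectors for expression, for example to compare the variant's function with that of the wild-type allele.

The 3,201 nt full-sequence record is consistent with the stated backbone size plus this insert.
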