Features (pLannotate 1.2.2; 12 found; start..end, strand, type, name):
     38..74      -  CDS            lacZα (fragment): LacZα fragment of β-galactosidase; lacZ fragment
     91..186     +  protein_bind   attL3: mutant version of attL; recombination site for the Gateway® LR reaction LR Clonase™
    192..596     +  CDS            GCSAML: GSAML_HUMAN - Also known as C1orf150. Experimental evidence at protein level: Swiss-Prot protein existence level 1. From Homo sapiens (Human).
    604..699     -  protein_bind   attL3: mutant version of attL; recombination site for the Gateway® LR reaction LR Clonase™
    718..736     -  promoter       T7 promoter: promoter for bacteriophage T7 RNA polymerase
    926..949     +  promoter       Pc promoter (fragment): intI1 (promoter lies within the coding sequence); class 1 integron promoter
   1125..1181    +  CDS            GmR (fragment): gentamycin acetyltransferase; aacC1; confers resistance to gentamycin
   1188..1979    +  CDS            SmR: aminoglycoside adenylyltransferase (Murphy, 1985); aadA; confers resistance to spectinomycin and streptomycin
   2072..2660    +  rep_origin     ori: high-copy-number ColE1/pMB1/pBR322/pUC origin of replication
   2843..2935    +  CDS            lacI (fragment): lac repressor; lacI; The lac repressor binds to the lac operator to inhibit transcription in E. coli. This inhibition can be relieved by adding lactose or isopropyl-β-D-thiogalactopyranoside (IPTG).
   2990..3017    -  terminator     rrnB T2 terminator: transcription terminator T2 from the E. coli rrnB gene
   3149..3192    +  terminator     rrnB T1 terminator: Escherichia coli rrnB; transcription terminator T1 from the E. coli rrnB gene
>Addgene plasmid #81309 | pDONR223_C1orf150_p.G2E | addgene full sequence | sequence record 168407 | Addgene NGS Result
GGCAGTTCCCTACTCTCGCGTTAACGCTAGCATGGATGTTTTCCCAGTCACGACGTTGTAAAACGACGGC
CAGTCTTAAGCTCGGGCCCCAAATAATGATTTTATTTTGACTGATAGTGACCTGTTCGTTGCAACAAATT
GATGAGCAATGCTTTTTTATAATGCCAACTTTGTACAAAAAAGTTGGCACCATGGAAAATTATCTCCTGC
GAAAACTCAGTTGCCTGGGAGAGAATCAAAAGAAGCCCAAGAAAGGAAACCCAGATGAGGAAAGAAAACG
GCAGGAAATGACTACATTTGAAAGAAAACTTCAAGATCAAGATAAGAAAAGCCAAGAAGTTTCATCCACT
TCTAATCAGGAAAACGAGAATGGCAGTGGTTCTGAAGAAGTGTGCTACACTGTCATTAATCACATCCCCC
ATCAGAGATCCTCCCTGAGCTCCAATGATGATGGCTATGAGAACATTGACTCCCTCACAAGGAAAGTGAG
ACAGTTTAGAGAAAGGTCAGAGACAGAATATGCCCTTCTTAGGACTTCTGTTAGTAGGCCTTGTTCCTGC
ACCCATGAGCATGATTATGAAGTTGTGTTTCCACACTGATTGCCAACTTTCTTGTACAAAGTTGGCATTA
TAAGAAAGCATTGCTTATCAATTTGTTGCAACGAACAGGTCACTATCAGTCAAAATAAAATCATTATTTG
CCATCCAGCTGATATCCCCTATAGTGAGTCGTATTACATGGTCATAGCTGTTTCCTGGCAGCTCTGGCCC
GTGTCTCAAAATCTCTGATGTTACATTGCACAAGATAAAAATATATCATCATGCCTCCTCTAGACCAGCC
AGGACAGAAATGCCTCGACTTCGCTGCTACCCAAGGTTGCCGGGTGACGCACACCGTGGAAACGGATGAA
GGCACGAACCCAGTGGACATAAGCCTGTTCGGTTCGTAAGCTGTAATGCAAGTAGCGTATGCGCTCACGC
AACTGGTCCAGAACCTTGACCGAACGCAGCGGTGGTAACGGCGCAGTGGCGGTTTTCATGGCTTGTTATG
ACTGTTTTTTTGGGGTACAGTCTATGCCTCGGGCATCCAAGCAGCAAGCGCGTTACGCCGTGGGTCGATG
TTTGATGTTATGGAGCAGCAACGATGTTACGCAGCAGGGCAGTCGCCCTAAAACAAAGTTAAACATTATG
AGGGAAGCGGTGATCGCCGAAGTATCGACTCAACTATCAGAGGTAGTTGGCGTCATCGAGCGCCATCTCG
AACCGACGTTGCTGGCCGTACATTTGTACGGCTCCGCAGTGGATGGCGGCCTGAAGCCACACAGTGATAT
TGATTTGCTGGTTACGGTGACCGTAAGGCTTGATGAAACAACGCGGCGAGCTTTGATCAACGACCTTTTG
GAAACTTCGGCTTCCCCTGGAGAGAGCGAGATTCTCCGCGCTGTAGAAGTCACCATTGTTGTGCACGACG
ACATCATTCCGTGGCGTTATCCAGCTAAGCGCGAACTGCAATTTGGAGAATGGCAGCGCAATGACATTCT
TGCAGGTATCTTCGAGCCAGCCACGATCGACATTGATCTGGCTATCTTGCTGACAAAAGCAAGAGAACAT
AGCGTTGCCTTGGTAGGTCCAGCGGCGGAGGAACTCTTTGATCCGGTTCCTGAACAGGATCTATTTGAGG
CGCTAAATGAAACCTTAACGCTATGGAACTCGCCGCCCGACTGGGCTGGCGATGAGCGAAATGTAGTGCT
TACGTTGTCCCGCATTTGGTACAGCGCAGTAACCGGCAAAATCGCGCCGAAGGATGTCGCTGCCGACTGG
GCAATGGAGCGCCTGCCGGCCCAGTATCAGCCCGTCATACTTGAAGCTAGACAGGCTTATCTTGGACAAG
AAGAAGATCGCTTGGCCTCGCGCGCAGATCAGTTGGAAGAATTTGTCCACTACGTGAAAGGCGAGATCAC
CAAGGTAGTCGGCAAATAACCCTCGAGCCACCCATGACCAAAATCCCTTAACGTGAGTTACGCGTCGTTC
CACTGAGCGTCAGACCCCGTAGAAAAGATCAAAGGATCTTCTTGAGATCCTTTTTTTCTGCGCGTAATCT
GCTGCTTGCAAACAAAAAAACCACCGCTACCAGCGGTGGTTTGTTTGCCGGATCAAGAGCTACCAACTCT
TTTTCCGAAGGTAACTGGCTTCAGCAGAGCGCAGATACCAAATACTGTTCTTCTAGTGTAGCCGTAGTTA
GGCCACCACTTCAAGAACTCTGTAGCACCGCCTACATACCTCGCTCTGCTAATCCTGTTACCAGTGGCTG
CTGCCAGTGGCGATAAGTCGTGTCTTACCGGGTTGGACTCAAGACGATAGTTACCGGATAAGGCGCAGCG
GTCGGGCTGAACGGGGGGTTCGTGCACACAGCCCAGCTTGGAGCGAACGACCTACACCGAACTGAGATAC
CTACAGCGTGAGCTATGAGAAAGCGCCACGCTTCCCGAAGGGAGAAAGGCGGACAGGTATCCGGTAAGCG
GCAGGGTCGGAACAGGAGAGCGCACGAGGGAGCTTCCAGGGGGAAACGCCTGGTATCTTTATAGTCCTGT
CGGGTTTCGCCACCTCTGACTTGAGCGTCGATTTTTGTGATGCTCGTCAGGGGGGCGGAGCCTATGGAAA
AACGCCAGCAACGCGGCCTTTTTACGGTTCCTGGCCTTTTGCTGGCCTTTTGCTCACATGTTCTTTCCTG
CGTTATCCCCTGATTCTGTGGATAACCGTATTACCGCCTTTGAGTGAGCTGATACCGCTCGCCGCAGCCG
AACGACCGAGCGCAGCGAGTCAGTGAGCGAGGAAGCGGAAGAGCGCCCAATACGCAAACCGCCTCTCCCC
GCGCGTTGGCCGATTCATTAATGCAGCTGGCACGACAGGTTTCCCGACTGGAAAGCGGGCAGTGAGCGCA
ACGCAATTAATACGCGTACCGCTAGCCAGGAAGAGTTTGTAGAAACGCAAAAAGGCCATCCGTCAGGATG
GCCTTCTGCTTAGTTTGATGCCTGGCAGTTTATGGCGGGCGTCCTGCCCGCCACCCTCCGGGCCGTTGCT
TCACAACGTTCAAATCCGCTCCCGGCGGATTTGTCCTACTCAGGAGAGCGTTCACCGACAAACAACAGAT
AAAACGAAAGGCCCAGTCTTCCGACTGAGCCTTTCGTTTTATTTGATGCCT
