>Addgene plasmid #81309 | pDONR223_C1orf150_p.G2E | depositor partial sequence | sequence record 154628 | Insert sequence
ATGGAAAATTATCTCCTGCGAAAACTCAGTTGCCTGGGAGAGAATCAAAAGAAGCCCAAGAAAGGAAACC
CAGATGAGGAAAGAAAACGGCAGGAAATGACTACATTTGAAAGAAAACTTCAAGATCAAGATAAGAAAAG
CCAAGAAGTTTCATCCACTTCTAATCAGGAAAACGAGAATGGCAGTGGTTCTGAAGAAGTGTGCTACACT
GTCATTAATCACATCCCCCATCAGAGATCCTCCCTGAGCTCCAATGATGATGGCTATGAGAACATTGACT
CCCTCACAAGGAAAGTGAGACAGTTTAGAGAAAGGTCAGAGACAGAATATGCCCTTCTTAGGACTTCTGT
TAGTAGGCCTTGTTCCTGCACCCATGAGCATGATTATGAAGTTGTGTTTCCACAC
